Addgene plasmid #99225: pRSET-pr-mEos4a (mEosFP4a-V69T)
Purpose: Bacterial expression of the primed conversion capable protein pr-mEos4a (mEos4a-V69T).
Depositing lab: Periklis Pantazis. Depositing organization: ETH Zurich (Swiss Federal Institute of Technology). Publication: Rational Engineering of Photoconvertible Fluorescent Proteins for Dual-Color Fluorescence Nanoscopy Enabled by a Triplet-State Mechanism of Primed Conversion. Mohr MA, Kobitski AY, Sabater LR, Nienhaus K, Obara CJ, Lippincott-Schwartz J, Nienhaus GU, Pantazis P. Angew Chem Int Ed Engl. 2017 Jun 29. doi: 10.1002/anie.201706121. PubMed 28661566.
Backbone
  Vector backbone: pRSET
  Backbone size w/o insert (bp): 2922
  Total vector size (bp): 3606
  Vector type: Bacterial Expression
Growth in bacteria
  Bacterial resistance: Ampicillin, 100 μg/mL
  Growth temperature: 37°C
  Growth strain: DH5alpha
  Copy number: High Copy
Gene/Insert
  Gene/Insert name: pr-mEos4a (alt name: prmEos4a, mEos4a-V69T)
  Species: Synthetic
  Mutation: V69T for primed conversion applications
  Promoter: T7
  Cloning method: Restriction Enzyme; 5′ cloning site BamH1 (not destroyed); 3′ cloning site EcoR1 (not destroyed)
  Sequencing primers: 5′ GGCCGATTCATTAATGC; 3′ GCTAGTTATTGCTCAGCGG
Terms and licenses: Academic/Nonprofit Terms; Industry Terms: Not Available to Industry
How to cite: pRSET-pr-mEos4a (mEosFP4a-V69T) was a gift from Periklis Pantazis (Addgene plasmid # 99225 ; http://n2t.net/addgene:99225 ; RRID:Addgene_99225)
