[The description below was written by a language model from this plasmid's Addgene catalogue record and pLannotate feature annotations shown in this document.]
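Description:
pRSET-pr-mEos4a is a small, high-copy bacterial expression plasmid built on the pRSET backbone for producing the photoconvertible fluorescent protein pr-mEos4a in E. coli. It replicates from a ColE1/pUC-type origin and is selected with ampicillin through the β-lactamase gene and its own promoter. An f1 phage origin is also present, which in principle allows single-stranded DNA production. Short annotated fragments of lacZα, lacI, a T7 gene 10B-derived solubility tag and (in one record) the pBR322 bom region appear to be backbone remnants or annotation hits rather than functional elements.

The expression cassette is driven by the T7 promoter, so it requires a host supplying T7 RNA polymerase, and it uses the efficient T7 gene 10 ribosome binding site and a T7 terminator. The synthetic insert, cloned between retained BamHI and EcoRI sites, is mEos4a, a fixation-resistant green-to-red photoswitchable protein derived from mEos2, carrying the V69T substitution that makes it capable of primed conversion. It lies downstream of the N-terminal leader of the vector: a short segment annotated as a fragment of a His-containing composite tag (most likely the polyhistidine tag), the T7 gene 10 leader peptide and the Xpress epitope with its enterokinase cleavage site. These elements should allow affinity purification, immunodetection and tag removal.

The stated purpose is bacterial expression of pr-mEos4a, in the context of engineering photoconvertible proteins for dual-colour fluorescence nanoscopy. The depositor sequence matches the catalogued 3,606 bp, whereas the repository's sequencing result is 3,553 nt. The two share the same feature order, differing mainly around the f1 origin and the bom fragment.
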