Features (pLannotate 1.2.2; 15 found; start..end, strand, type, name):
     19..37      +  promoter       T7 promoter: promoter for bacteriophage T7 RNA polymerase
     68..90      +  RBS            RBS: efficient ribosome binding site from bacteriophage T7 gene 10 (Olins and Rangwala, 1989)
    110..130     +  CDS            capTEV™ (fragment): composite tag for in vivo biotinylation, TEV protease cleavage, and 6xHis tagging
    131..163     +  CDS            T7 tag (gene 10 leader): leader peptide from bacteriophage T7 gene 10 promotes efficient translation in E. coli
    167..190     +  CDS            Xpress™ tag: Xpress™ epitope tag, including an enterokinase recognition and cleavage site
    206..889     +  CDS            mEos4a: fixation-resistant green-to-red photoswitchable fluorescent protein (Paez-Segala et al., 2015) derived from mEos2
    909..958     +  CDS            SET1 (fragment): solubility-enhancement tag derived from T7 phage gene 10B
    966..1013    +  terminator     T7 terminator: transcription terminator for bacteriophage T7 RNA polymerase
   1039..1105    +  CDS            lacZα (fragment): LacZα fragment of β-galactosidase; lacZ fragment
   1110..1565    +  rep_origin     f1 ori (sequence partly withheld): f1 bacteriophage origin of replication; arrow indicates direction of (+) strand synthesis
   1568..1619    -  misc_feature   bom (fragment): basis of mobility region from pBR322
   1646..1750    +  promoter       AmpR promoter: bla
   1751..2611    +  CDS            AmpR: β-lactamase; bla; confers resistance to ampicillin, carbenicillin, and related antibiotics
   2782..3370    +  rep_origin     ori: high-copy-number ColE1/pMB1/pBR322/pUC origin of replication
   3553..3606    +  CDS            lacI (fragment): lac repressor; lacI; The lac repressor binds to the lac operator to inhibit transcription in E. coli. This inhibition can be relieved by adding lactose or isopropyl-β-D-thiogalactopyranoside (IPTG).
>Addgene plasmid #99225 | pRSET-pr-mEos4a (mEosFP4a-V69T) | depositor full sequence | sequence record 181587 | pRSET-pr-mEos4a (mEosFP4a-V69T) sequence 3606 bps
ATCTCGATCCCGCGAAATTAATACGACTCACTATAGGGAGACCACAACGGTTTCCCTCTAGAATAATTTT
GTTTAACTTTAAGAAGGAGATATACATATGCGGGGTTCTCATCATCATCATCATCATGGTATGGCTAGCA
TGACTGGTGGACAGCAAATGGGTCGGGATCTGTACGACGATGACGATAAGGATCGATGGGGATCCATGGT
TAGTGCGATTAAGCCAGACATGAGGATCAAACTCCGTATGGAAGGCAACGTAAACGGGCACCACTTTGTG
ATCGACGGAGATGGTACAGGCAAGCCTTATGAGGGAAAACAGACCATGGATCTTGAAGTCAAAGAGGGCG
GACCTCTGCCTTTTGCCTTTGATATCCTGACCACTGCATTCCATTACGGCAACAGGGTATTCACCAAATA
TCCAGACAACATACAAGACTATTTTAAGCAGTCGTTTCCTAAGGGGTATTCGTGGGAACGAAGCTTGACT
TTCGAAGACGGGGGCATTTGCTATGCCAGAAACGACATAACAATGGAAGGGGACACTTTCTATAATAAAG
TTCGATTTTATGGTACCAACTTTCCCGCCAATGGTCCAGTTATGCAGAAGAAGACGCTGAAATGGGAGCC
CTCCACTGAGAAAATGTATGTGCGTGATGGAGTGCTGACGGGTGATATTCATATGGCTTTGTTGCTTGAA
GGAAATGCCCATTACCGATGTGACTTCAGAACTACTTACAAAGCTAAGGAGAAGGGTGTCAAGTTACCAG
GCTACCACTTTGTGGACCACGCCATTGAGATTTTAAGCCATGACAAAGATTACAACAAGGTTAAGCTGTA
TGAGCATGCTGTTGCTCATTCTGGATTGCCTGACAATGCCAGACGATAAGAATTCGAAGCTTGATCCGGC
TGCTAACAAAGCCCGAAAGGAAGCTGAGTTGGCTGCTGCCACCGCTGAGCAATAACTAGCATAACCCCTT
GGGGCCTCTAAACGGGTCTTGAGGGGTTTTTTGCTGAAAGGAGGAACTATATCCGGATCTGGCGTAATAG
CGAAGAGGCCCGCACCGATCGCCCTTCCCAACAGTTGCGCAGCCTGAATGGCGAATGGG
[124 nt withheld, positions 1110-1233]
C
[56 nt withheld, positions 1235-1290]
AGCTTTACGGCACCTCGACCG
[64 nt withheld, positions 1312-1375]
CCTTTGACGTTGGAGTCCACGTTCTTT
[37 nt withheld, positions 1403-1439]
ACCCTATCGCGGTCTATTCTTTTGATTTATAAGGGATTTTGCCGATTTCGGCCTATTGGTTAAAAAATGA
GCTGATTTAACAAATATTTAACGCGAATTTTAACAAAATATTAACGTTTACAATTTCGCCTGATGCGGTA
TTTTCTCCTTACGCATCTGTGCGGTATTTCACACCGCATACAGGTGGCACTTTTCGGGGAAATGTGCGCG
GAACCCCTATTTGTTTATTTTTCTAAATACATTCAAATATGTATCCGCTCATGAGACAATAACCCTGATA
AATGCTTCAATAATATTGAAAAAGGAAGAGTATGAGTATTCAACATTTCCGTGTCGCCCTTATTCCCTTT
TTTGCGGCATTTTGCCTTCCTGTTTTTGCTCACCCAGAAACGCTGGTGAAAGTAAAAGATGCTGAAGATC
AGTTGGGTGCACGAGTGGGTTACATCGAACTGGATCTCAACAGCGGTAAGATCCTTGAGAGTTTTCGCCC
CGAAGAACGTTTTCCAATGATGAGCACTTTTAAAGTTCTGCTATGTGATACACTATTATCCCGTATTGAC
GCCGGGCAAGAGCAACTCGGTCGCCCCCCGCGGTATTCTCAGAATGACTTGGTTGAGTACTCACCAGTCA
CAGAAAAGCATCTTACGGATGGCATGACAGTAAGAGAATTATGCAGTGCTGCCATAACCATGAGTGATAA
CACTGCGGCCAACTTACTTCTGACAACGATCGGAGGACCGAAGGAGCTAACCGCTTTTTTGCACAACATG
GGGGATCATGTAACTCGCCTTGATCGTTGGGAACCGGAGCTGAATGAAGCCATACCAAACGACGAGAGTG
ACACCACGATGCCTGTAGCAATGCCAACAACGTTGCGCAAACTATTAACTGGCGAACTACTTACTCTAGC
TTCCCGGCAACAATTAATAGACTGAATGGAGGCGGATAAAGTTGCAGGACCACTTCTGCGCTCGGCCCTT
CCGGCTGGCTGGTTTATTGCTGATAAATCTGGAGCCGGTGAGCGTGGGTCTCGCGGTATCATTGCAGCAC
TGGGGCCAGATGGTAAGCGCTCCCGTATCGTAGTTATCTACACGACGGGGAGTCAGGCAACTATGGATGA
ACGAAATAGACAGATCGCTGAGATAGGTGCCTCACTGATTAAGCATTGGTAACTGTCAGACCAAGTTTAC
TCATATATACTTTAGATTGATTTAAAACTTCATTTTTAATTTAAAAGGATCTAGGTGAAGATCCTTTTTG
ATAATCTCATGACCAAAATCCCTTAACGTGAGTTTTCGTTCCACTGAGCGTCAGACCCCGTAGAAAAGAT
CAAAGGATCTTCTTGAGATCCTTTTTTTCTGCGCGTAATCTGCTGCTTGCAAACAAAAAAACCACCGCTA
CCAGCGGTGGTTTGTTTGCCGGATCAAGAGCTACCAACTCTTTTTCCGAAGGTAACTGGCTTCAGCAGAG
CGCAGATACCAAATACTGTCCTTCTAGTGTAGCCGTAGTTAGGCCACCACTTCAAGAACTCTGTAGCACC
GCCTACATACCTCGCTCTGCTAATCCTGTTACCAGTGGCTGCTGCCAGTGGCGATAAGTCGTGTCTTACC
GGGTTGGACTCAAGACGATAGTTACCGGATAAGGCGCAGCGGTCGGGCTGAACGGGGGGTTCGTGCACAC
AGCCCAGCTTGGAGCGAACGACCTACACCGAACTGAGATACCTACAGCGTGAGCTATGAGAAAGCGCCAC
GCTTCCCGAAGGGAGAAAGGCGGACAGGTATCCGGTAAGCGGCAGGGTCGGAACAGGAGAGCGCACGAGG
GAGCTTCCAGGGGGAAACGCCTGGTATCTTTATAGTCCTGTCGGGTTTCGCCACCTCTGACTTGAGCGTC
GATTTTTGTGATGCTCGTCAGGGGGGCGGAGCCTATGGAAAAACGCCAGCAACGCGGCCTTTTTACGGTT
CCTGGGCTTTTGCTGGCCTTTTGCTCACATGTTCTTTCCTGCGTTATCCCCTGATTCTGTGGATAACCGT
ATTACCGCCTTTGAGTGAGCTGATACCGCTCGCCGCAGCCGAACGACCGAGCGCAGCGAGTCAGTGAGCG
AGGAAGCGGAAGAGCGCCCAATACGCAAACCGCCTCTCCCCGCGCGTTGGCCGATTCATTAATGCAG
