Features (pLannotate 1.2.2; 14 found; start..end, strand, type, name):
      1..19      +  promoter       T7 promoter: promoter for bacteriophage T7 RNA polymerase
     51..73      +  RBS            RBS: efficient ribosome binding site from bacteriophage T7 gene 10 (Olins and Rangwala, 1989)
     93..113     +  CDS            capTEV™ (fragment): composite tag for in vivo biotinylation, TEV protease cleavage, and 6xHis tagging
    114..146     +  CDS            T7 tag (gene 10 leader): leader peptide from bacteriophage T7 gene 10 promotes efficient translation in E. coli
    150..173     +  CDS            Xpress™ tag: Xpress™ epitope tag, including an enterokinase recognition and cleavage site
    189..872     +  CDS            mEos4a: fixation-resistant green-to-red photoswitchable fluorescent protein (Paez-Segala et al., 2015) derived from mEos2
    892..941     +  CDS            SET1 (fragment): solubility-enhancement tag derived from T7 phage gene 10B
    949..996     +  terminator     T7 terminator: transcription terminator for bacteriophage T7 RNA polymerase
   1022..1088    +  CDS            lacZα (fragment): LacZα fragment of β-galactosidase; lacZ fragment
   1093..1521    +  rep_origin     f1 ori (sequence partly withheld): f1 bacteriophage origin of replication; arrow indicates direction of (+) strand synthesis
   1574..1678    +  promoter       AmpR promoter: bla
   1679..2539    +  CDS            AmpR: β-lactamase; bla; confers resistance to ampicillin, carbenicillin, and related antibiotics
   2710..3298    +  rep_origin     ori: high-copy-number ColE1/pMB1/pBR322/pUC origin of replication
   3481..3534    +  CDS            lacI (fragment): lac repressor; lacI; The lac repressor binds to the lac operator to inhibit transcription in E. coli. This inhibition can be relieved by adding lactose or isopropyl-β-D-thiogalactopyranoside (IPTG).
>Addgene plasmid #99225 | pRSET-pr-mEos4a (mEosFP4a-V69T) | addgene full sequence | sequence record 197018 | Addgene NGS Result
TAATACGACTCACTATAGGGAGACCACAACGGTTTCCCTCTAGAAATAATTTTGTTTAACTTTAAGAAGG
AGATATACATATGCGGTGTTCTCATCATCATCATCATCATGGTATGGCTAGCATGACTGGTGGACAGCAA
ATGGGTCGGGATCTGTACGACGATGACGATAAGGATCGATGGGGATCCATGGTGAGTGCGATTAAGCCAG
ACATGAGGATCAAACTCCGTATGGAAGGCAACGTAAACGGGCACCACTTTGTGATCGACGGAGATGGTAC
AGGCAAGCCTTATGAGGGAAAACAGACCATGGATCTTGAAGTCAAAGAGGGCGGACCTCTGCCTTTTGCC
TTTGATATCCTGACCACTGCATTCCATTACGGCAACAGGGTATTCACCAAATATCCAGACAACATACAAG
ACTATTTTAAGCAGTCGTTTCCTAAGGGGTATTCGTGGGAACGAAGCTTGACTTTCGAAGACGGGGGCAT
TTGCTATGCCAGAAACGACATAACAATGGAAGGGGACACTTTCTATAATAAAGTTCGATTTTATGGTACC
AACTTTCCCGCCAATGGTCCAGTTATGCAGAAGAAGACGCTGAAATGGGAGCCCTCCACTGAGAAAATGT
ATGTGCGTGATGGAGTGCTGACGGGTGATATTCATATGGCTTTGTTGCTTGAAGGAAATGCCCATTACCG
ATGTGACTTCAGAACTACTTACAAAGCTAAGGAGAAGGGTGTCAAGTTACCAGGCTACCACTTTGTGGAC
CACGCCATTGAGATTTTAAGCCATGACAAAGATTACAACAAGGTTAAGCTGTATGAGCATGCTGTTGCTC
ATTCTGGATTGCCTGACAATGCCAGACGATAAGAATTCGAAGCTTGATCCGGCTGCTAACAAAGCCCGAA
AGGAAGCTGAGTTGGCTGCTGCCACCGCTGAGCAATAACTAGCATAACCCCTTGGGGCCTCTAAACGGGT
CTTGAGGGGTTTTTTGCTGAAAGGAGGAACTATATCCGGATCTGGCGTAATAGCGAAGAGGCCCGCACCG
ATCGCCCTTCCCAACAGTTGCGCAGCCTGAATGGCGAATGGG
[124 nt withheld, positions 1093-1216]
C
[91 nt withheld, positions 1218-1308]
A
[49 nt withheld, positions 1310-1358]
CCTTTGACGTTGGAGTCCACGTTCTTT
[37 nt withheld, positions 1386-1422]
ACCCTATCTCGGTCTATTCTTTTGATTTATAAGGGATTTTGCCGATTTCGGCCTATTGGTTAAAAAATGA
GCTGATTTAACAAAAATTTAACGCGAATTTTAACAAAATATTAACGCTTACAATTTAGGTGGCACTTTTC
GGGGAAATGTGCGCGGAACCCCTATTTGTTTATTTTTCTAAATACATTCAAATATGTATCCGCTCATGAG
ACAACAACCCTGATAAATGCTTCAATAATATTGAAAAAGGAAGAGTATGAGTATTCAACATTTCCGTGTC
GCCCTTATTCCCTTTTTTGCGGCATTTTGCCTTCCTGTTTTTGCTCACCCAGAAACGCTGGTGAAAGTAA
AAGATGCTGAAGATCAGTTGGGTGCACGAGTGGGTTACATCGAACTGGATCTCAACAGCGGTAAGATCCT
TGAGAGTTTTCGCCCCGAAGAACGTTTTCCAATGATGAGCACTTTTAAAGTTCTGCTATGTGGCGCGGTA
TTATCCCGTATTGACGCCGGGCAAGAGCAACTCGGTCGCCGCATACACTATTCTCAGAATGACTTGGTTG
AGTACTCACCAGTCACAGAAAAGCATCTTACGGATGGCATGACAGTAAGAGAATTATGCAGTGCTGCCAT
AACCATGAGTGATAACACTGCGGCCAACTTACTTCTGACAACGATCGGAGGACCGAAGGAGCTAACCGCT
TTTTTGCACAACATGGGGGATCATGTAACTCGCCTTGATCGTTGGGAACCGGAGCTGAATGAAGCCATAC
CAAACGACGAGCGTGACACCACGATGCCTGTAGCAATGGCAACAACGTTGCGCAAACTATTAACTGGCGA
ACTACTTACTCTAGCTTCCCGGCAACAATTAATAGACTGGATGGAGGCGGATAAAGTTGCAGGACCACTT
CTGCGCTCGGCCCTTCCGGCTGGCTGGTTTATTGCTGATAAATCTGGAGCCGGTGAGCGTGGGTCTCGCG
GTATCATTGCAGCACTGGGGCCAGATGGTAAGCCCTCCCGTATCGTAGTTATCTACACGACGGGGAGTCA
GGCAACTATGGATGAACGAAATAGACAGATCGCTGAGATAGGTGCCTCACTGATTAAGCATTGGTAACTG
TCAGACCAAGTTTACTCATATATACTTTAGATTGATTTAAAACTTCATTTTTAATTTAAAAGGATCTAGG
TGAAGATCCTTTTTGATAATCTCATGACCAAAATCCCTTAACGTGAGTTTTCGTTCCACTGAGCGTCAGA
CCCCGTAGAAAAGATCAAAGGATCTTCTTGAGATCCTTTTTTTCTGCGCGTAATCTGCTGCTTGCAAACA
AAAAAACCACCGCTACCAGCGGTGGTTTGTTTGCCGGATCAAGAGCTACCAACTCTTTTTCCGAAGGTAA
CTGGCTTCAGCAGAGCGCAGATACCAAATACTGTTCTTCTAGTGTAGCCGTAGTTAGGCCACCACTTCAA
GAACTCTGTAGCACCGCCTACATACCTCGCTCTGCTAATCCTGTTACCAGTGGCTGCTGCCAGTGGCGAT
AAGTCGTGTCTTACCGGGTTGGACTCAAGACGATAGTTACCGGATAAGGCGCAGCGGTCGGGCTGAACGG
GGGGTTCGTGCACACAGCCCAGCTTGGAGCGAACGACCTACACCGAACTGAGATACCTACAGCGTGAGCT
ATGAGAAAGCGCCACGCTTCCCGAAGGGAGAAAGGCGGACAGGTATCCGGTAAGCGGCAGGGTCGGAACA
GGAGAGCGCACGAGGGAGCTTCCAGGGGGAAACGCCTGGTATCTTTATAGTCCTGTCGGGTTTCGCCACC
TCTGACTTGAGCGTCGATTTTTGTGATGCTCGTCAGGGGGGCGGAGCCTATGGAAAAACGCCAGCAACGC
GGCCTTTTTACGGTTCCTGGCCTTTTGCTGGCCTTTTGCTCACATGTTCTTTCCTGCGTTATCCCCTGAT
TCTGTGGATAACCGTATTACCGCCTTTGAGTGAGCTGATACCGCTCGCCGCAGCCGAACGACCGAGCGCA
GCGAGTCAGTGAGCGAGGAAGCGGAAGAGCGCCCAATACGCAAACCGCCTCTCCCCGCGCGTTGGCCGAT
TCATTAATGCAGGATCTCGATCCCGCGAAAT
